Addgene plasmid #221666: p-Tet-O-RUNX1T1-Puro
Purpose: Expresses RUNX1T1 in mammalian cells
Depositing lab: Vanessa Hall. Depositing organization: University of Copenhagen. Publication: Production of human entorhinal stellate cell-like cells by forward programming shows an important role of Foxp1 in reprogramming. Bergmann T, Liu Y, Skov J, Mogus L, Lee J, Pfisterer U, Handfield LF, Asenjo-Martinez A, Lisa-Vargas I, Seemann SE, Lee JTH, Patikas N, Kornum BR, Denham M, Hyttel P, Witter MP, Gorodkin J, Pers TH, Hemberg M, Khodosevich K, Hall VJ. Front Cell Dev Biol. 2022 Aug 15;10:976549. doi: 10.3389/fcell.2022.976549. eCollection 2022. PubMed 36046338.
Backbone
  Vector backbone: pTet-O-Ngn2-puro
  Backbone size w/o insert (bp): 9886
  Total vector size (bp): 10794
  Vector type: Lentiviral
  Selectable markers: Puromycin
Growth in bacteria
  Bacterial resistance: Ampicillin and Bleocin (Zeocin), 100 & 50 μg/mL
  Growth temperature: 37°C
  Growth strain: NEB Stable
  Copy number: Unknown
Gene/Insert
  Gene/Insert name: RUNX1T1 (alt name: AML1, AML1-EVI-1, AMLCR1, CBF2alpha, CBFA2, EVI-1, PEBP2aB, PEBP2alpha)
  Species: H. sapiens (human)
  Insert size (bp): 1925
  Entrez Gene: RUNX1T1 (a.k.a. AML1-MTG8, AML1T1, CBFA2T1, CDR, ETO, MTG8, ZMYND2)
Terms and licenses: Academic/Nonprofit Terms; Industry Terms: Not Available to Industry
How to cite: p-Tet-O-RUNX1T1-Puro was a gift from Vanessa Hall (Addgene plasmid # 221666 ; http://n2t.net/addgene:221666 ; RRID:Addgene_221666)
