[The description below was written by a language model from this plasmid's Addgene catalogue record and pLannotate feature annotations shown in this document.]
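Description:
p-Tet-O-RUNX1T1-Puro is an HIV-1-based lentiviral transfer plasmid of about 10.8 kb, built on the pTet-O-Ngn2-puro backbone, for doxycycline-regulated expression of human RUNX1T1 (also called ETO, MTG8 or CBFA2T1) in mammalian cells. It is propagated in E. coli through a high-copy ColE1/pUC-type origin. Bacterial selection uses an ampicillin resistance gene and a bleomycin/Zeocin resistance gene, the latter driven by tandem SV40 and EM7 promoters. An f1 origin is also present. The alternative names listed for the insert in the catalogue (AML1, CBFA2 and similar) belong to RUNX1, but the annotated coding sequence matches RUNX1T1, a transcriptional corepressor.

A CMV enhancer/promoter fused to a truncated 5' LTR drives production of the viral genomic RNA in packaging cells. The Ψ packaging signal, a gag fragment, the RRE and the cPPT/CTS support encapsidation, Rev-dependent nuclear export and efficient transduction. The genome ends in a second truncated LTR followed by a bGH polyadenylation signal.

The internal cassette consists of a tetracycline response element with seven tetO repeats and a minimal CMV promoter. This drives the RUNX1T1 open reading frame, which is joined through a T2A peptide to puromycin N-acetyltransferase, with a WPRE downstream to enhance transcript expression. The transcription factor and the puromycin marker are therefore made from one inducible transcript as separate proteins, so selection reports on induced expression. No tetracycline transactivator is annotated on the plasmid, so one (e.g. rtTA) must be supplied separately.

The associated publication concerns forward programming of human cells toward entorhinal stellate cell-like neurons using transcription factors.
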