Features (pLannotate 1.2.2; 34 found; start..end, strand, type, name):
     83..462     +  enhancer       CMV enhancer: human cytomegalovirus immediate early enhancer
    463..662     +  promoter       CMV promoter: human cytomegalovirus (CMV) immediate early promoter
    680..860     +  LTR            5' LTR (truncated): truncated 5' long terminal repeat (LTR) from HIV-1
    907..1032    +  misc_feature   HIV-1 Ψ: packaging signal of human immunodeficiency virus type 1
   1016..1379    +  CDS            HIV-1 gag (fragment): gag protein from human immunodeficiency virus 1; gag
   1525..1758    +  misc_feature   RRE: The Rev response element (RRE) of HIV-1 allows for Rev-dependent mRNA export from the nucleus to the cytoplasm.
   2135..2235    +  CDS            Rev (fragment): human immunodeficiency virus 1 (HIV-1) Rev protein; rev; enhances nuclear export of unspliced and incompletely spliced viral mRNAs
   2285..2402    +  misc_feature   cPPT/CTS: central polypurine tract and central termination sequence of HIV-1
   2459..2729    +  protein_bind   tetracycline response element: contains seven copies of the tetracycline operator tetO tetracycline repressor TetR
   2740..2757    +  misc_feature   MCS (fragment): pUC18/19 multiple cloning site
   2762..2800    +  promoter       minimal CMV promoter: human cytomegalovirus (CMV) immediate early promoter
   2894..4630    +  CDS            RUNX1T1: MTG8_HUMAN - Also known as AML1T1, CBFA2T1, CDR, ETO, MTG8, ZMYND2. Experimental evidence at protein level: Swiss-Prot protein existence level 1. Transcriptional corepressor which facilitates transcriptional repression via its association with DNA-binding transcription factors and recruitment of other corepressors and histone-modifying enzymes (PubMed:12559562, PubMed:15203199, PubMed:10688654). Can repress the expression of MMP7 in a ZBTB33-dependent manner (PubMed:23251453). Can repress transactivation mediated by TCF12 (PubMed:16803958). Acts as a negative regulator of adipogenesis (By simi
   4637..4689    +  CDS            T2A (fragment): 2A peptide from Thosea asigna virus capsid protein Eukaryotic ribosomes fail to insert a peptide bond between the Gly and Pro residues, yielding separate polypeptides.
   4697..5296    +  CDS            PuroR: puromycin N-acetyltransferase; pac from Streptomyces alboniger; confers resistance to puromycin
   5312..5335    +  misc_feature   MCS (fragment): pBluescript multiple cloning site
   5335..5923    +  misc_feature   WPRE: woodchuck hepatitis virus posttranscriptional regulatory element
   5860..6441    +  CDS            nef (fragment): NEF_HV1H2 - Experimental evidence at protein level: Swiss-Prot protein existence level 1. Extracellular Nef protein targets CD4(+) T-lymphocytes for apoptosis by interacting with CXCR4 surface receptors. From Human immunodeficiency virus type 1 group M subtype B (isolate HXB2) (HIV-1).
   6448..6628    +  LTR            5' LTR (truncated): truncated 5' long terminal repeat (LTR) from HIV-1
   6660..6884    +  polyA_signal   bGH poly(A) signal: bovine growth hormone polyadenylation signal
   6888..6909    +  promoter       SV40 promoter (fragment): SV40 enhancer and early promoter
   6930..7358    +  rep_origin     f1 ori (sequence partly withheld): f1 bacteriophage origin of replication; arrow indicates direction of (+) strand synthesis
   7372..7701    +  promoter       SV40 promoter: SV40 enhancer and early promoter
   7749..7796    +  promoter       EM7 promoter: synthetic bacterial promoter&nbsp
   7815..8189    +  CDS            BleoR: antibiotic-binding protein; Sh ble from Streptoalloteichus hindustanus; confers resistance to bleomycin, phleomycin, and Zeocin™
   8199..8324    +  CDS            ble (fragment): BLE_KLEPN - Experimental evidence at protein level: Swiss-Prot protein existence level 1. Binding protein with a strong affinity to the bleomycin family of antibiotics. Binds to CL990; an antimitotic-antibiotic compound. From Klebsiella pneumoniae.
   8319..8440    +  polyA_signal   SV40 poly(A) signal: SV40 polyadenylation signal
   8511..8533    -  protein_bind   lac operator (fragment): The lac repressor binds to the lac operator to inhibit transcription in E. coli. This inhibition can be relieved by adding lactose or isopropyl-β-D-thiogalactopyranoside (IPTG). lac repressor encoded by lacI
   8537..8567    -  promoter       lac promoter: promoter for the E. coli lac operon
   8582..8603    -  protein_bind   CAP binding site: CAP binding activates transcription in the presence of cAMP. E. coli catabolite activator protein
   8616..8708    -  CDS            lacI (fragment): lac repressor; lacI; The lac repressor binds to the lac operator to inhibit transcription in E. coli. This inhibition can be relieved by adding lactose or isopropyl-β-D-thiogalactopyranoside (IPTG).
   8891..9479    -  rep_origin     ori: high-copy-number ColE1/pMB1/pBR322/pUC origin of replication
   9650..10510   -  CDS            AmpR: β-lactamase; bla; confers resistance to ampicillin, carbenicillin, and related antibiotics
  10511..10615   -  promoter       AmpR promoter: bla
  10674..10726   -  misc_feature   bom (fragment): basis of mobility region from pBR322
>Addgene plasmid #221666 | p-Tet-O-RUNX1T1-Puro | addgene full sequence | sequence record 440258 | Addgene NGS Result
TTGACCGACAATTGCATGAAGAATCTGCTTAGGGTTAGGCGTTTTGCGCTGCTTCGCGATGTACGGGCCA
GATATACGCGTTGACATTGATTATTGACTAGTTATTAATAGTAATCAATTACGGGGTCATTAGTTCATAG
CCCATATATGGAGTTCCGCGTTACATAACTTACGGTAAATGGCCCGCCTGGCTGACCGCCCAACGACCCC
CGCCCATTGACGTCAATAATGACGTATGTTCCCATAGTAACGCCAATAGGGACTTTCCATTGACGTCAAT
GGGTGGAGTATTTACGGTAAACTGCCCACTTGGCAGTACATCAAGTGTATCATATGCCAAGTACGCCCCC
TATTGACGTCAATGACGGTAAATGGCCCGCCTGGCATTATGCCCAGTACATGACCTTATGGGACTTTCCT
ACTTGGCAGTACATCTACGTATTAGTCATCGCTATTACCATGGTGATGCGGTTTTGGCAGTACATCAATG
GGCGTGGATAGCGGTTTGACTCACGGGGATTTCCAAGTCTCCACCCCATTGACGTCAATGGGAGTTTGTT
TTGGCACCAAAATCAACGGGACTTTCCAAAATGTCGTAACAACTCCGCCCCATTGACGCAAATGGGCGGT
AGGCGTGTACGGTGGGAGGTCTATATAAGCAGCGCGTTTTGCCTGTACTGGGTCTCTCTGGTTAGACCAG
ATCTGAGCCTGGGAGCTCTCTGGCTAACTAGGGAACCCACTGCTTAAGCCTCAATAAAGCTTGCCTTGAG
TGCTTCAAGTAGTGTGTGCCCGTCTGTTGTGTGACTCTGGTAACTAGAGATCCCTCAGACCCTTTTAGTC
AGTGTGGAAAATCTCTAGCAGTGGCGCCCGAACAGGGACTTGAAAGCGAAAGGGAAACCAGAGGAGCTCT
CTCGACGCAGGACTCGGCTTGCTGAAGCGCGCACGGCAAGAGGCGAGGGGCGGCGACTGGTGAGTACGCC
AAAAATTTTGACTAGCGGAGGCTAGAAGGAGAGAGATGGGTGCGAGAGCGTCAGTATTAAGCGGGGGAGA
ATTAGATCGCGATGGGAAAAAATTCGGTTAAGGCCAGGGGGAAAGAAAAAATATAAATTAAAACATATAG
TATGGGCAAGCAGGGAGCTAGAACGATTCGCAGTTAATCCTGGCCTGTTAGAAACATCAGAAGGCTGTAG
ACAAATACTGGGACAGCTACAACCATCCCTTCAGACAGGATCAGAAGAACTTAGATCATTATATAATACA
GTAGCAACCCTCTATTGTGTGCATCAAAGGATAGAGATAAAAGACACCAAGGAAGCTTTAGACAAGATAG
AGGAAGAGCAAAACAAAAGTAAGACCACCGCACAGCAAGCGGCCGCTGATCTTCAGACCTGGAGGAGGAG
ATATGAGGGACAATTGGAGAAGTGAATTATATAAATATAAAGTAGTAAAAATTGAACCATTAGGAGTAGC
ACCCACCAAGGCAAAGAGAAGAGTGGTGCAGAGAGAAAAAAGAGCAGTGGGAATAGGAGCTTTGTTCCTT
GGGTTCTTGGGAGCAGCAGGAAGCACTATGGGCGCAGCGTCAATGACGCTGACGGTACAGGCCAGACAAT
TATTGTCTGGTATAGTGCAGCAGCAGAACAATTTGCTGAGGGCTATTGAGGCGCAACAGCATCTGTTGCA
ACTCACAGTCTGGGGCATCAAGCAGCTCCAGGCAAGAATCCTGGCTGTGGAAAGATACCTAAAGGATCAA
CAGCTCCTGGGGATTTGGGGTTGCTCTGGAAAACTCATTTGCACCACTGCTGTGCCTTGGAATGCTAGTT
GGAGTAATAAATCTCTGGAACAGATTTGGAATCACACGACCTGGATGGAGTGGGACAGAGAAATTAACAA
TTACACAAGCTTAATACACTCCTTAATTGAAGAATCGCAAAACCAGCAAGAAAAGAATGAACAAGAATTA
TTGGAATTAGATAAATGGGCAAGTTTGTGGAATTGGTTTAACATAACAAATTGGCTGTGGTATATAAAAT
TATTCATAATGATAGTAGGAGGCTTGGTAGGTTTAAGAATAGTTTTTGCTGTACTTTCTATAGTGAATAG
AGTTAGGCAGGGATATTCACCATTATCGTTTCAGACCCACCTCCCAACCCCGAGGGGACCCGACAGGCCC
GAAGGAATAGAAGAAGAAGGTGGAGAGAGAGACAGAGACAGATCCATTCGATTAGTGAACGGATCGGCAC
TGCGTGCGCCAATTCTGCAGACAAATGGCAGTATTCATCCACAATTTTAAAAGAAAAGGGGGGATTGGGG
GGTACAGTGCAGGGGAAAGAATAGTAGACATAATAGCAACAGACATACAAACTAAAGAATTACAAAAACA
AATTACAAAAATTCAAAATTTTCGGGTTTATTACAGGGACAGCAGAGATCCAGTTTGGTTAGATCTCGAG
TTTACCACTCCCTATCAGTGATAGAGAAAAGTGAAAGTCGAGTTTACCACTCCCTATCAGTGATAGAGAA
AAGTGAAAGTCGAGTTTACCACTCCCTATCAGTGATAGAGAAAAGTGAAAGTCGAGTTTACCACTCCCTA
TCAGTGATAGAGAAAAGTGAAAGTCGAGTTTACCACTCCCTATCAGTGATAGAGAAAAGTGAAAGTCGAG
TTTACCACTCCCTATCAGTGATAGAGAAAAGTGAAAGTCGAGTTTACCACTCCCTATCAGTGATAGAGAA
AAGTGAAAGTCGAGCTCGGTACCCGGGTCGAGGTAGGCGTGTACGGTGGGAGGCCTATATAAGCAGAGCT
CGTTTAGTGAACCGTCAGATCGCCTGGAGACGCCATCCACGCTGTTTTGACCTCCATAGAAGACACCGGG
ACCGATCCAGCCTCCGCGGCCCCGAATTCGCCACCATGCGTACTGAGAAGCACTCCACAATGCCAGACTC
ACCTGTGGATGTGAAGACGCAATCTAGGCTGACTCCTCCAACAATGCCACCTCCCCCAACTACTCAAGGA
GCTCCAAGAACCAGTTCATTTACACCGACAACGTTAACTAATGGCACGAGCCATTCTCCTACAGCCTTGA
ATGGCGCCCCCTCACCACCCAATGGCTTCAGCAATGGGCCTTCCTCTTCTTCCTCCTCCTCTCTGGCTAA
TCAACAGCTGCCCCCAGCCTGTGGTGCCAGGCAACTCAGCAAGCTGAAAAGGTTCCTTACTACCCTGCAG
CAGTTTGGCAATGACATTTCACCCGAGATAGGAGAAAGAGTTCGCACCCTCGTTCTGGGACTAGTGAACT
CCACTTTGACAATTGAAGAATTTCATTCCAAACTGCAAGAAGCTACTAACTTCCCACTGAGACCTTTTGT
CATCCCATTTTTGAAGGCCAACTTGCCCCTGCTGCAGCGTGAGCTCCTCCACTGCGCAAGACTGGCCAAA
CAGAACCCTGCCCAGTACCTCGCCCAGCATGAACAGCTGCTTCTGGATGCCAGCACCACCTCACCTGTTG
ACTCCTCAGAGCTGCTTCTCGATGTGAACGAAAACGGGAAGAGGCGAACTCCAGACAGAACCAAAGAAAA
TGGCTTTGACAGAGAGCCTTTGCACTCAGAACATCCAAGCAAGCGACCATGCACTATTAGCCCAGGCCAG
CGGTACAGTCCAAATAACGGCTTATCCTACCAGCCCAATGGCCTGCCTCACCCTACCCCACCTCCACCTC
AGCATTACCGTTTGGATGATATGGCCATTGCCCACCACTACAGGGACTCCTATCGACACCCCAGCCACAG
GGACCTCAGGGACAGAAACAGACCTATGGGGTTGCATGGCACACGTCAAGAAGAAATGATTGATCACAGA
CTAACAGACAGAGAATGGGCAGAAGAGTGGAAACATCTTGACCATCTGTTAAACTGCATAATGGACATGG
TAGAAAAAACAAGGCGATCTCTCACCGTACTAAGGCGGTGTCAAGAAGCAGACCGGGAAGAATTGAATTA
CTGGATCCGGCGGTACAGTGACGCCGAGGACTTAAAAAAAGGTGGCGGCAGTAGCAGCAGCCACTCTAGG
CAGCAGAGTCCCGTCAACCCAGACCCAGTTGCACTAGACGCGCATCGGGAATTCCTTCACAGGCCTGCGT
CTGGATACGTGCCAGAGGAGATCTGGAAGAAAGCTGAGGAGGCCGTCAATGAGGTGAAGCGCCAGGCGAT
GACGGAGCTGCAGAAGGCCGTGTCTGAGGCGGAGCGGAAAGCCCACGACATGATCACAACAGAGAGGGCC
AAGATGGAGCGCACGGTCGCCGAGGCCAAACGGCAGGCGGCGGAGGACGCACTGGCAGTTATCAATCAGC
AGGAGGATTCAAGCGAGAGTTGCTGGAATTGTGGCCGTAAAGCGAGTGAAACCTGCAGTGGCTGTAACAC
AGCCCGATACTGTGGCTCATTTTGCCAGCACAAAGACTGGGAGAAGCACCATCACATCTGTGGACAGACC
CTGCAGGCCCAGCAGCAGGGAGACACACCTGCAGTCAGCTCCTCTGTCACGCCCAACAGCGGGGCTGGGA
GCCCGATGGACACACCACCAGCAGCCACTCCGAGGTCAACCACCCCGGGAACCCCTTCCACCATAGAGAC
AACCCCTCGCTCTAGAGAGGGCAGGGGAAGTCTTCTAACATGCGGGGACGTGGAGGAAAATCCCGGCCCA
CTCGAGATGACCGAGTACAAGCCCACGGTGCGCCTCGCCACCCGCGACGACGTCCCCAGGGCCGTACGCA
CCCTCGCCGCCGCGTTCGCCGACTACCCCGCCACGCGCCACACCGTCGATCCGGACCGCCACATCGAGCG
GGTCACCGAGCTGCAAGAACTCTTCCTCACGCGCGTCGGGCTCGACATCGGCAAGGTGTGGGTCGCGGAC
GACGGCGCCGCGGTGGCGGTCTGGACCACGCCGGAGAGCGTCGAAGCGGGGGCGGTGTTCGCCGAGATCG
GCCCGCGCATGGCCGAGTTGAGCGGTTCCCGGCTGGCCGCGCAGCAACAGATGGAAGGCCTCCTGGCGCC
GCACCGGCCCAAGGAGCCCGCGTGGTTCCTGGCCACCGTCGGCGTCTCGCCCGACCACCAGGGCAAGGGT
CTGGGCAGCGCCGTCGTGCTCCCCGGAGTGGAGGCGGCCGAGCGCGCCGGGGTGCCCGCCTTCCTGGAGA
CCTCCGCGCCCCGCAACCTCCCCTTCTACGAGCGGCTCGGCTTCACCGTCACCGCCGACGTCGAGGTGCC
CGAAGGACCGCGCACCTGGTGCATGACCCGCAAGCCCGGTGCCTGATTAATTAAGCTAGCTAATTCGATA
TCAAGCTTATCGATAATCAACCTCTGGATTACAAAATTTGTGAAAGATTGACTGGTATTCTTAACTATGT
TGCTCCTTTTACGCTATGTGGATACGCTGCTTTAATGCCTTTGTATCATGCTATTGCTTCCCGTATGGCT
TTCATTTTCTCCTCCTTGTATAAATCCTGGTTGCTGTCTCTTTATGAGGAGTTGTGGCCCGTTGTCAGGC
AACGTGGCGTGGTGTGCACTGTGTTTGCTGACGCAACCCCCACTGGTTGGGGCATTGCCACCACCTGTCA
GCTCCTTTCCGGGACTTTCGCTTTCCCCCTCCCTATTGCCACGGCGGAACTCATCGCCGCCTGCCTTGCC
CGCTGCTGGACAGGGGCTCGGCTGTTGGGCACTGACAATTCCGTGGTGTTGTCGGGGAAATCATCGTCCT
TTCCTTGGCTGCTCGCCTGTGTTGCCACCTGGATTCTGCGCGGGACGTCCTTCTGCTACGTCCCTTCGGC
CCTCAATCCAGCGGACCTTCCTTCCCGCGGCCTGCTGCCGGCTCTGCGGCCTCTTCCGCGTCTTCGCCTT
CGCCCTCAGACGAGTCGGATCTCCCTTTGGGCCGCCTCCCCGCATCGATACCGTCGACCTCGAGACCTAG
AAAAACATGGAGCAATCACAAGTAGCAATACAGCAGCTACCAATGCTGATTGTGCCTGGCTAGAAGCACA
AGAGGAGGAGGAGGTGGGTTTTCCAGTCACACCTCAGGTACCTTTAAGACCAATGACTTACAAGGCAGCT
GTAGATCTTAGCCACTTTTTAAAAGAAAAGGGGGGACTGGAAGGGCTAATTCACTCCCAACGAAGACAAG
ATATCCTTGATCTGTGGATCTACCACACACAAGGCTACTTCCCTGATTGGCAGAACTACACACCAGGGCC
AGGGATCAGATATCCACTGACCTTTGGATGGTGCTACAAGCTAGTACCAGTTGAGCAAGAGAAGGTAGAA
GAAGCCAATGAAGGAGAGAACACCCGCTTGTTACACCCTGTGAGCCTGCATGGGATGGATGACCCGGAGA
GAGAAGTATTAGAGTGGAGGTTTGACAGCCGCCTAGCATTTCATCACATGGCCCGAGAGCTGCATCCGGA
CTGTACTGGGTCTCTCTGGTTAGACCAGATCTGAGCCTGGGAGCTCTCTGGCTAACTAGGGAACCCACTG
CTTAAGCCTCAATAAAGCTTGCCTTGAGTGCTTCAAGTAGTGTGTGCCCGTCTGTTGTGTGACTCTGGTA
ACTAGAGATCCCTCAGACCCTTTTAGTCAGTGTGGAAAATCTCTAGCAGGGCCCGTTTAAACCCGCTGAT
CAGCCTCGACTGTGCCTTCTAGTTGCCAGCCATCTGTTGTTTGCCCCTCCCCCGTGCCTTCCTTGACCCT
GGAAGGTGCCACTCCCACTGTCCTTTCCTAATAAAATGAGGAAATTGCATCGCATTGTCTGAGTAGGTGT
CATTCTATTCTGGGGGGTGGGGTGGGGCAGGACAGCAAGGGGGAGGATTGGGAAGACAATAGCAGGCATG
CTGGGGATGCGGTGGGCTCTATGGCTTCTGAGGCGGAAAGAACCAGCTGGGGCTCTAGGGGGTATCCCC
[124 nt withheld, positions 6930-7053]
C
[91 nt withheld, positions 7055-7145]
A
[49 nt withheld, positions 7147-7195]
CCTTTGACGTTGGAGTCCACGTTCTTT
[37 nt withheld, positions 7223-7259]
ACCCTATCTCGGTCTATTCTTTTGATTTATAAGGGATTTTGCCGATTTCGGCCTATTGGTTAAAAAATGA
GCTGATTTAACAAAAATTTAACGCGAATTAATTCTGTGGAATGTGTGTCAGTTAGGGTGTGGAAAGTCCC
CAGGCTCCCCAGCAGGCAGAAGTATGCAAAGCATGCATCTCAATTAGTCAGCAACCAGGTGTGGAAAGTC
CCCAGGCTCCCCAGCAGGCAGAAGTATGCAAAGCATGCATCTCAATTAGTCAGCAACCATAGTCCCGCCC
CTAACTCCGCCCATCCCGCCCCTAACTCCGCCCAGTTCCGCCCATTCTCCGCCCCATGGCTGACTAATTT
TTTTTATTTATGCAGAGGCCGAGGCCGCCTCTGCCTCTGAGCTATTCCAGAAGTAGTGAGGAGGCTTTTT
TGGAGGCCTAGGCTTTTGCAAAAAGCTCCCGGGAGCTTGTATATCCATTTTCGGATCTGATCAGCACGTG
TTGACAATTAATCATCGGCATAGTATATCGGCATAGTATAATACGACAAGGTGAGGAACTAAACCATGGC
CAAGTTGACCAGTGCCGTTCCGGTGCTCACCGCGCGCGACGTCGCCGGAGCGGTCGAGTTCTGGACCGAC
CGGCTCGGGTTCTCCCGGGACTTCGTGGAGGACGACTTCGCCGGTGTGGTCCGGGACGACGTGACCCTGT
TCATCAGCGCGGTCCAGGACCAGGTGGTGCCGGACAACACCCTGGCCTGGGTGTGGGTGCGCGGCCTGGA
CGAGCTGTACGCCGAGTGGTCGGAGGTCGTGTCCACGAACTTCCGGGACGCCTCCGGGCCGGCCATGACC
GAGATCGGCGAGCAGCCGTGGGGGCGGGAGTTCGCCCTGCGCGACCCGGCCGGCAACTGCGTGCACTTCG
TGGCCGAGGAGCAGGACTGACACGTGCTACGAGATTTCGATTCCACCGCCGCCTTCTATGAAAGGTTGGG
CTTCGGAATCGTTTTCCGGGACGCCGGCTGGATGATCCTCCAGCGCGGGGATCTCATGCTGGAGTTCTTC
GCCCACCCCAACTTGTTTATTGCAGCTTATAATGGTTACAAATAAAGCAATAGCATCACAAATTTCACAA
ATAAAGCATTTTTTTCACTGCATTCTAGTTGTGGTTTGTCCAAACTCATCAATGTATCTTATCATGTCTG
TATACCGTCGACCTCTAGCTAGAGCTTGGCGTAATCATGGTCATAGCTGTTTCCTGTGTGAAATTGTTAT
CCGCTCACAATTCCACACAACATACGAGCCGGAAGCATAAAGTGTAAAGCCTGGGGTGCCTAATGAGTGA
GCTAACTCACATTAATTGCGTTGCGCTCACTGCCCGCTTTCCAGTCGGGAAACCTGTCGTGCCAGCTGCA
TTAATGAATCGGCCAACGCGCGGGGAGAGGCGGTTTGCGTATTGGGCGCTCTTCCGCTTCCTCGCTCACT
GACTCGCTGCGCTCGGTCGTTCGGCTGCGGCGAGCGGTATCAGCTCACTCAAAGGCGGTAATACGGTTAT
CCACAGAATCAGGGGATAACGCAGGAAAGAACATGTGAGCAAAAGGCCAGCAAAAGGCCAGGAACCGTAA
AAAGGCCGCGTTGCTGGCGTTTTTCCATAGGCTCCGCCCCCCTGACGAGCATCACAAAAATCGACGCTCA
AGTCAGAGGTGGCGAAACCCGACAGGACTATAAAGATACCAGGCGTTTCCCCCTGGAAGCTCCCTCGTGC
GCTCTCCTGTTCCGACCCTGCCGCTTACCGGATACCTGTCCGCCTTTCTCCCTTCGGGAAGCGTGGCGCT
TTCTCATAGCTCACGCTGTAGGTATCTCAGTTCGGTGTAGGTCGTTCGCTCCAAGCTGGGCTGTGTGCAC
GAACCCCCCGTTCAGCCCGACCGCTGCGCCTTATCCGGTAACTATCGTCTTGAGTCCAACCCGGTAAGAC
ACGACTTATCGCCACTGGCAGCAGCCACTGGTAACAGGATTAGCAGAGCGAGGTATGTAGGCGGTGCTAC
AGAGTTCTTGAAGTGGTGGCCTAACTACGGCTACACTAGAAGAACAGTATTTGGTATCTGCGCTCTGCTG
AAGCCAGTTACCTTCGGAAAAAGAGTTGGTAGCTCTTGATCCGGCAAACAAACCACCGCTGGTAGCGGTG
GTTTTTTTGTTTGCAAGCAGCAGATTACGCGCAGAAAAAAAGGATCTCAAGAAGATCCTTTGATCTTTTC
TACGGGGTCTGACGCTCAGTGGAACGAAAACTCACGTTAAGGGATTTTGGTCATGAGATTATCAAAAAGG
ATCTTCACCTAGATCCTTTTAAATTAAAAATGAAGTTTTAAATCAATCTAAAGTATATATGAGTAAACTT
GGTCTGACAGTTACCAATGCTTAATCAGTGAGGCACCTATCTCAGCGATCTGTCTATTTCGTTCATCCAT
AGTTGCCTGACTCCCCGTCGTGTAGATAACTACGATACGGGAGGGCTTACCATCTGGCCCCAGTGCTGCA
ATGATACCGCGAGACCCACGCTCACCGGCTCCAGATTTATCAGCAATAAACCAGCCAGCCGGAAGGGCCG
AGCGCAGAAGTGGTCCTGCAACTTTATCCGCCTCCATCCAGTCTATTAATTGTTGCCGGGAAGCTAGAGT
AAGTAGTTCGCCAGTTAATAGTTTGCGCAACGTTGTTGCCATTGCTACAGGCATCGTGGTGTCACGCTCG
TCGTTTGGTATGGCTTCATTCAGCTCCGGTTCCCAACGATCAAGGCGAGTTACATGATCCCCCATGTTGT
GCAAAAAAGCGGTTAGCTCCTTCGGTCCTCCGATCGTTGTCAGAAGTAAGTTGGCCGCAGTGTTATCACT
CATGGTTATGGCAGCACTGCATAATTCTCTTACTGTCATGCCATCCGTAAGATGCTTTTCTGTGACTGGT
GAGTACTCAACCAAGTCATTCTGAGAATAGTGTATGCGGCGACCGAGTTGCTCTTGCCCGGCGTCAATAC
GGGATAATACCGCGCCACATAGCAGAACTTTAAAAGTGCTCATCATTGGAAAACGTTCTTCGGGGCGAAA
ACTCTCAAGGATCTTACCGCTGTTGAGATCCAGTTCGATGTAACCCACTCGTGCACCCAACTGATCTTCA
GCATCTTTTACTTTCACCAGCGTTTCTGGGTGAGCAAAAACAGGAAGGCAAAATGCCGCAAAAAAGGGAA
TAAGGGCGACACGGAAATGTTGAATACTCATACTCTTCCTTTTTCAATATTATTGAAGCATTTATCAGGG
TTATTGTCTCATGAGCGGATACATATTTGAATGTATTTAGAAAAATAAACAAATAGGGGTTCCGCGCACA
TTTCCCCGAAAAGTGCCACCTGACGTCGACGGATCGGGAGATCTCCCGATCCCCTATGGTGCACTCTCAG
TACAATCTGCTCTGATGCCGCATAGTTAAGCCAGTATCTGCTCCCTGCTTGTGTGTTGGAGGTCGCTGAG
TAGTGCGCGAGCAAAATTTAAGCTACAACAAGGCAAGGC
